>Addgene plasmid #204466 | pMZ103-rbs1-m4 | addgene full sequence | sequence record 403672 | Addgene NGS Result
ATGCACGAACCCCCCGTTCAGTCCGACCGCTGCGCCTTATCCGGTAACTATCGTCTTGAGTCCAACCCGG
AAAGACATGCAAAAGCACCACTGGCAGCAGCCACTGGTAATTGATTTAGAGGAGTTAGTCTTGAAGTCAT
GCGCCGGTTAAGGCTAAACTGAAAGGACAAGTTTTGGTGACTGCGCTCCTCCAAGCCAGTTACCTCGGTT
CAAAGAGTTGGTAGCTCAGAGAACCTTCGAAAAACCGCCCTGCAAGGCGGTTTTTTCGTTTTCAGAGCAA
GAGATTACGCGCAGACCAAAACGATCTCAAGAAGATCATCTTATTAAGGGGTCTGACGCTCAGTGGAACG
AAAAATCAATCTAAAGTATATATGAGTAAACTTGGTCTGACAGTTACCTTAGAAAAACTCATCGAGCATC
AAATGAAACTGCAATTTATTCATATCAGGATTATCAATACCATATTTTTGAAAAAGCCGTTTCTGTAATG
AAGGAGAAAACTCACCGAGGCAGTTCCATAGGATGGCAAGATCCTGGTATCGGTCTGCGATTCCGACTCG
TCCAACATCAATACAACCTATTAATTTCCCCTCGTCAAAAATAAGGTTATCAAGTGAGAAATCACCATGA
GTGACGACTGAATCCGGTGAGAATGGCAAAAGCTTATGCATTTCTTTCCAGACTTGTTCAACAGGCCAGC
CATTACGCTCGTCATCAAAATCACTCGCATCAACCAAACCGTTATTCATTCGTGATTGCGCCTGAGCGAG
ACGAAATACGCGATCGCTGTTAAAAGGACAATTACAAACAGGAATCGAATGCAACCGGCGCAGGAACACT
GCCAGCGCATCAACAATATTTTCACCTGAATCAGGATATTCTTCTAATACCTGGAATGCTGTTTTCCCGG
GGATCGCAGTGGTGAGTAACCATGCATCATCAGGAGTACGGATAAAATGCTTGATGGTCGGAAGAGGCAT
AAATTCCGTCAGCCAGTTTAGTCTGACCATCTCATCTGTAACATCATTGGCAACGCTACCTTTGCCATGT
TTCAGAAACAACTCTGGCGCATCGGGCTTCCCATACAATCGATAGATTGTCGCACCTGATTGCCCGACAT
TATCGCGAGCCCATTTATACCCATATAAATCAGCATCCATGTTGGAATTTAATCGCGGCCTGGAGCAAGA
CGTTTCCCGTTGAATATGGCTCATAACACCCCTTGTATTACTGTTTATGTAAGCAGACAGTTTTATTGTT
CATGATGATATATTTTTATCTTGTGCAATGTACATCAGAGATTTTGAGACACAACCAATTATTGAAGGCC
TCCCTAACGGGGGGCCTTTTTTTGTTTCTGGACTCCCGCTTTTCGAGCCTAGCAAGGGTCCGGGTTCACC
GAAATCTATCTCATTTGCTAGTTATAAAATTATGAAATTTGCGTAAATTCTTCACTGAAGCTGTCACCGG
ATGTGCTTTCCGGTCTGATGAGTCCGTGAGGACGAAACAGCCTCTACAAATAATTTTGTTTAATACTAGA
GAAAGAGGGGAAATACTAGATGGTGAGCAAGGGCGAGGAGCTGTTCACCGGGGTGGTGCCCATCCTGGTC
GAGCTGGACGGCGACGTAAACGGCCACAAGTTCAGCGTGTCCGGCGAGGGCGAGGGCGATGCCACCTACG
GCAAGCTGACCCTGAAGTTCATCTGCACCACAGGCAAGCTGCCCGTGCCCTGGCCCACCCTCGTGACCAC
CTTCGGCTACGGCCTGCAATGCTTCGCCCGCTACCCCGACCACATGAAGCTGCACGACTTCTTCAAGTCC
GCCATGCCCGAAGGCTACGTCCAGGAGCGCACCATCTTCTTCAAGGACGACGGCAACTACAAGACCCGCG
CCGAGGTGAAGTTCGAGGGCGACACCCTGGTGAACCGCATCGAGCTGAAGGGCATCGACTTCAAGGAGGA
CGGCAACATCCTGGGGCACAAGCTGGAGTACAACTACAACAGCCACAACGTCTATATCATGGCCGACAAG
CAGAAGAACGGCATCAAGGTGAACTTCAAGATCCGCCACAACATCGAGGACGGCAGCGTGCAGCTCGCCG
ACCACTACCAGCAGAACACCCCAATCGGCGACGGCCCCGTGCTGCTGCCCGACAACCACTACCTTAGCTA
CCAGTCCGCCCTGAGCAAAGACCCCAACGAGAAGCGCGATCACATGGTCCTGCTGGAGTTCGTGACCGCC
GCCGGGATCACTCTCGGCATGGACGAGCTGTACAAGTAACTCGGTACCAAATTCCAGAAAAGAGGCCTCC
CGAAAGGGGGGCCTTTTTTCGTTTTGGTCCAATGGTCACCATATATCAAGTTTACGGCTAGCTCAGTCCT
AGGTACTATGCTAGCTACTAGAGAAAGAGGAGAAATACTAGATGGCTGAAGCGCAAAATGATCCCCTGCT
GCCGGGATACTCGTTTAATGCCCATCTGGTGGCGGGTTTAACGCCGATTGAGGCCAACGGTTATCTCGAT
TTTTTTATCGACCGACCGCTGGGAATGAAAGGTTATATTCTCAATCTCACCATTCGCGGTCAGGGGGTGG
TGAAAAATCAGGGACGAGAATTTGTTTGCCGACCGGGTGATATTTTGCTGTTCCCGCCAGGAGAGATTCA
TCACTACGGTCGTCATCCGGAGGCTCGCGAATGGTATCACCAGTGGGTTTACTTTCGTCCGCGCGCCTAC
TGGCATGAATGGCTTAACTGGCCGTCAATATTTGCCAATACGGGGTTCTTTCGCCCGGATGAAGCGCACC
AGCCGCATTTCAGCGACCTGTTTGGGCAAATCATTAACGCCGGGCAAGGGGAAGGGCGCTATTCGGAGCT
GCTGGCGATAAATCTGCTTGAGCAATTGTTACTGCGGCGCATGGAAGCGATTAACGAGTCGCTCCATCCA
CCGATGGATAATCGGGTACGCGAGGCTTGTCAGTACATCAGCGATCACCTGGCAGACAGCAATTTTGATA
TCGCCAGCGTCGCACAGCATGTTTGCTTGTCGCCGTCGCGTCTGTCACATCTTTTCCGCCAGCAGTTAGG
GATTAGCGTCTTAAGCTGGCGCGAGGACCAACGTATCAGCCAGGCGAAGCTGCTTTTGAGCACCACCCGG
ATGCCTATCGCCACCGTCGGTCGCAATGTTGGTTTTGACGATCAACTCTATTTCTCGCGGGTATTTAAAA
AATGCACCGGGGCCAGCCCGAGCGAGTTCCGTGCCGGTTAATAACCAATTATTGAAGGCCGCTAACGCGG
CCTTTTTTTGTTTCTGATCTCCCAATGGCGGCGCGCCATCGAATGGCGCAAAACCTTTCGCGGTATGGCA
TGATAGCGCCCGGAAGAGAGTCAATTCAGGGTGGTGAATATGAAACCAGTAACGTTATACGATGTCGCAG
AGTATGCCGGTGTCTCTTATCAGACCGTTTCCCGCGTGGTGAACCAGGCCAGCCACGTTTCTGCGAAAAC
GCGGGAAAAAGTGGAAGCGGCGATGGCGGAGCTGAATTACATTCCCAACCGCGTGGCACAACAACTGGCG
GGCAAACAGTCGTTGCTGATTGGCGTTGCCACCTCCAGTCTGGCCCTGCACGCGCCGTCGCAAATTGTCG
CGGCGATTAAATCTCGCGCCGATCAACTGGGTGCCAGCGTGGTGGTGTCGATGGTAGAACGAAGCGGCGT
CGAAGCCTGTAAAGCGGCGGTGCACAATCTTCTCGCGCAACGCGTCAGTGGGCTGATCATTAACTATCCG
CTGGATGACCAGGATGCCATTGCTGTGGAAGCTGCCTGCACTAATGTTCCGGCGTTATTTCTTGATGTCT
CTGACCAGACACCCATCAACAGTATTATTTTCTCCCATGAGGACGGTACGCGACTGGGCGTGGAGCATCT
GGTCGCATTGGGTCACCAGCAAATCGCGCTGTTAGCGGGCCCATTAAGTTCTGTCTCGGCGCGTCTGCGT
CTGGCTGGCTGGCATAAATATCTCACTCGCAATCAAATTCAGCCGATAGCGGAACGGGAAGGCGACTGGA
GTGCCATGTCCGGTTTTCAACAAACCATGCAAATGCTGAATGAGGGCATCGTTCCCACTGCGATGCTGGT
TGCCAACGATCAGATGGCGCTGGGCGCAATGCGCGCCATTACCGAGTCCGGGCTGCGCGTTGGTGCGGAT
ATCTCGGTAGTGGGATACGACGATACCGAAGATAGCTCATGTTATATCCCGCCGTTAACCACCATCAAAC
AGGATTTTCGCCTGCTGGGGCAAACCAGCGTGGACCGCTTGCTGCAACTCTCTCAGGGCCAGGCGGTGAA
GGGCAATCAGCTGTTGCCAGTCTCACTGGTGAAAAGAAAAACCACCCTGGCGCCCAATACGCAAACCGCC
TCTCCCCGCGCGTTGGCCGATTCATTAATGCAGCTGGCACGACAGGTTTCCCGACTGGAAAGCGGGCAGT
GACAATCCAGGAGGAAAAAAATGTCCAGATTAGATAAAAGTAAAGTGATTAACAGCGCATTAGAGCTGCT
TAATGAGGTCGGAATCGAAGGTTTAACAACCCGTAAACTCGCCCAGAAGCTAGGTGTAGAGCAGCCTACA
TTGTATTGGCATGTAAAAAATAAGCGGGCTTTGCTCGACGCCTTAGCCATTGAGATGTTAGATAGGCACC
ATACTCACTTTTGCCCTTTAGAAGGGGAAAGCTGGCAAGATTTTTTACGTAATAACGCTAAAAGTTTTAG
ATGTGCTTTACTAAGTCATCGCGATGGAGCAAAAGTACATTTAGGTACACGGCCTACAGAAAAACAGTAT
GAAACTCTCGAAAATCAATTAGCCTTTTTATGCCAACAAGGTTTTTCACTAGAGAATGCATTATATGCAC
TCAGCGCTGTGGGGCATTTTACTTTAGGTTGCGTATTGGAAGATCAAGAGCATCAAGTCGCTAAAGAAGA
AAGGGAAACACCTACTACTGATAGTATGCCGCCATTATTACGACAAGCTATCGAATTATTTGATCACCAA
GGTGCAGAGCCAGCCTTCTTATTCGGCCTTGAATTGATCATATGCGGATTAGAAAAACAACTTAAATGTG
AAAGTGGGTCCTAATCTAATTTAACAAAAGGTTTTCCAATTTATGGCCTTGGTTGACGGTTTTCTTGAGC
TGGAACGCTCAAGTGGAAAATTGGAGTGGAGCGCCATCCTGCAGAAGATGGCGAGCGACCTTGGATTCTC
GAAGATCCTGTTCGGCCTGTTGCCTAAGGACAGCCAGGACTACGAGAACGCCTTCATCGTCGGCAACTAC
CCGGCCGCCTGGCGCGAGCATTACGACCGGGCTGGCTACGCGCGGGTCGACCCGACGGTCAGTCACTGTA
CCCAGAGCGTACTGCCGATTTTCTGGGAACCGTCCATCTACCAGACGCGAAAGCAGCACGAGTTCTTCGA
GGAAGCCTCGGCCGCCGGCCTGGTGTATGGGCTGACCATGCCGCTGCATGGTGCTCGCGGCGAATGGGGC
ACCCTGAGCCTCAGCGTGGAAGCGGAAAACCGGGCCGAGGCCAACCGTTTCATGGAGTCGGTCCTGCCGA
CCCTGTGGATGCTCAAGGACTACGCACTGCAGAGCGGTGCCGGACTGGCCTTCGAACATCCGGTCAGCAA
ACCGGTGGTTCTGACCAGCCGGGAGAAGGAAGTGTTGCAGTGGTGCGCCATCGGCAAGACCAGTTGGGAG
ATATCGGTTATCTGCAACTGCTCGGAAGCCAATGTGAACTTCCATATGGGAAATATTCGGCGGAAGTTCG
GTGTGACCTCCCGCCGCGTAGCGGCCATTATGGCCGTTAATTTGGGTCTTATTACTCTCTGACCATAATT
GGTAACGAATCAGACAATTGACGGCTCGAGGGAGTAGCATAGGGTTTGCAGAATCCCTGCTTCGTCCATT
TGACAGGCACATTATGCATCGATGATAAGCTGTCAAACATGAGCAGATCCTCTACGCCGGACGCATCGTG
GCCGGCATCACCGGCGCCACAGGTGCGGTTGCTGGCGCCTATATCGCCGACATCACCGATGGGGAAGATC
GGGCTCGCCACTTCGGGCTCATGAGCAAATATTTTATCTGAGGTGCTTCCTCGCTCACTGACTCGCTGCA
CGAGGCAGACCTCAGCGCTAGCGGAGTGTATACTGGCTTACTATGTTGGCACTGATGAGGGTGTCAGTGA
AGTGCTTCATGTGGCAGGAGAAAAAAGGCTGCACCGGTGCGTCAGCAGAATATGTGATACAGGATATATT
CCGCTTCCTCGCTCACTGACTCGCTACGCTCGGTCGTTCGACTGCGGCGAGCGGAAATGGCTTACGAACG
GGGCGGAGATTTCCCGGAAGATGCCAGGAAGATACTTAACAGGGAAGTGAGAGGGCCGCGGCAAAGCCGT
TTTTCCATAGGCTCCGCCCCCCTGACAAGCATCACGAAATCTGACGCTCAAATCAGTGGTGGCGAAACCC
GACAGGACTATAAAGATACCAGGCGTTTCCCCCTGGCGGCTCCCTCGTGCGCTCTCCTGTTCCTGCCTTT
CGGTTTACCGGTGTCATTCCGCTGTTATGGCCGCGTTTGTCTCATTCCACGCCTGACACTCAGTTCCGGG
TAGGCAGTTCGCTCCAAGCTGGACTGT
Features (pLannotate 1.2.2; 15 found; start..end, strand, type, name):
    399..1214    -  CDS            KanR: aminoglycoside phosphotransferase; aph(3')-Ia; confers resistance to kanamycin in bacteria or G418 (Geneticin®) in eukaryotes
   1461..1510    +  misc_RNA       sTRSV HHRz: hammerhead ribozyme from the tobacco ringspot virus satellite RNA (Khvorova et al., 2003)
   1560..2279    +  CDS            EYFP: enhanced YFP mammalian codon-optimized
   2367..2385    +  promoter       J23119(SpeI) promoter (fragment): bacterial promoter (Registry of Standard Biological Parts BBa J23119) modified to end with an SpeI site
   2422..3259    +  CDS            araC (fragment): L-arabinose regulatory protein; araC
   3326..3399    +  promoter       lacI promoter (fragment): lacI
   3400..4479    +  CDS            lacI: LACI_ECOLI - Experimental evidence at protein level: Swiss-Prot protein existence level 1. Repressor of the lactose operon. Binds allolactose as an inducer. From Escherichia coli (strain K12).
   4501..5121    +  CDS            tetR: TETR2_ECOLX - Experimental evidence at protein level: Swiss-Prot protein existence level 1. TetR is the repressor of the tetracycline resistance element; its N-terminal region forms a helix-turn-helix structure and binds DNA. Binding of tetracycline to TetR reduces the repressor affinity for the tetracycline resistance gene (tetA) promoter operator sites. From Escherichia coli.
   5153..5869    +  CDS            lasR: LASR_PSEAE - Experimental evidence at protein level: Swiss-Prot protein existence level 1. Transcriptional activator of elastase structural gene (LasB). Binds to the PAI autoinducer. From Pseudomonas aeruginosa (strain ATCC 15692 / DSM 22644 / CIP 104116 / JCM 14847 / LMG 12228 / 1C / PRS 101 / PAO1).
   5968..5986    -  promoter       tet promoter (fragment): E. coli promoter for tetracycline efflux protein gene
   5996..6116    +  CDS            TcR (fragment): tetracycline efflux protein; tet; confers resistance to tetracycline
   6135..6157    -  rep_origin     RSF ori (fragment): Plasmids containing the RSF 1030 origin of replication can be propagated in E. coli cells that contain additional plasmids with compatible origins.
   6174..6200    +  misc_feature   bom (fragment): basis of mobility region from pBR322
   6299..6354    -  rep_origin     RSF ori (fragment): Plasmids containing the RSF 1030 origin of replication can be propagated in E. coli cells that contain additional plasmids with compatible origins.
   6442..310     -  rep_origin     p15A ori (across the origin): Plasmids containing the medium-copy-number p15A origin of replication can be propagated in E. coli cells that contain a second plasmid with the ColE1 origin.
