[The description below was written by a language model from this plasmid's Addgene catalogue record and pLannotate feature annotations shown in this document.]
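Description:
pMZ103-rbs1-m4 is a bacterial synthetic-biology plasmid that acts as a whole-cell biosensor for the Pseudomonas aeruginosa quorum-sensing signal 3OC12-HSL. It is built on the pAN871 backbone, is propagated in E. coli from a p15A origin (catalogued as low copy), and is selected with kanamycin through an aph(3')-Ia resistance gene. The sequenced record is about 6.7 kb. A few short hits in the feature table (RSF ori, bom, tet promoter and TcR fragments) appear to be small remnants or partial matches near the origin rather than functional elements.

The sensor has two parts. The regulator module carries lasR, encoding the LasR transcriptional activator, with the L125W and A127T substitutions, which the depositors report give improved specificity for 3OC12-HSL. The gene was inserted by BsaI-based cloning directly downstream of tetR, so it is expressed as part of an operon. In the annotation, lacI, tetR and lasR lie in the same orientation behind a lacI promoter fragment. An araC fragment preceded by a J23119-type constitutive promoter fragment sits upstream. These other regulators come from the backbone, and the record does not describe a role for them in this sensor.

The output module places EYFP under the LasR-responsive PLas promoter. An sTRSV hammerhead ribozyme lies between the promoter region and the coding sequence; such ribozymes are generally used as insulators that cleave the 5' leader to standardise the transcript. PLas itself was not annotated in the feature table. Signal-bound LasR activates PLas, so fluorescence reports signal concentration. The "rbs1" in the name suggests a particular ribosome binding site variant, but the record does not define it.
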