Addgene plasmid #204466: pMZ103-rbs1-m4
Purpose: This is a biosensor with improved specificity to 3OC12-HSL, containing LasR L125W-A127T mutation.
Depositing lab: Lauren Andrews. Depositing organization: University of Massachusetts, Amherst. Publication: Identifying LasR Quorum Sensors with Improved Signal Specificity by Mapping the Sequence-Function Landscape. Zeng M, Sarker B, Rondthaler SN, Vu V, Andrews LB. ACS Synth Biol. 2024 Feb 16;13(2):568-589. doi: 10.1021/acssynbio.3c00543. Epub 2024 Jan 11. PubMed 38206199.
Backbone
  Vector backbone: pAN871
  Backbone size w/o insert (bp): 5455
  Modifications to backbone: Insert lasR gene after tetR gene
  Vector type: Synthetic Biology
Growth in bacteria
  Bacterial resistance: Kanamycin, 50 μg/mL
  Growth temperature: 37°C
  Growth strain: DH5alpha
  Copy number: Low Copy
Gene/Insert 1
  Gene/Insert name: quorum sensing regulator LasR
  Insert size (bp): 720
  Mutation: LasR L125W-A127T mutation
  Entrez Gene: lasR (a.k.a. PA1430)
  Promoter: In an operon
  Cloning method: Restriction Enzyme; 5′ cloning site BsaI (destroyed during cloning); 3′ cloning site BsaI (destroyed during cloning)
  Sequencing primers: 5′ CAGAGCCAGCCTTCTTATTCG; 3′ CCTGTCAAATGGACGAAGCAG
Gene/Insert 2
  Gene/Insert name: eYFP
  Insert size (bp): 720
  Promoter: PLas
  Cloning method: Restriction Enzyme; 5′ cloning site BbsI (destroyed during cloning); 3′ cloning site BbsI (destroyed during cloning)
  Sequencing primers: 5′ TGGCTCATAACACCCCTTG
Terms and licenses: Academic/Nonprofit Terms; Industry Terms: Not Available to Industry
How to cite: pMZ103-rbs1-m4 was a gift from Lauren Andrews (Addgene plasmid # 204466 ; http://n2t.net/addgene:204466 ; RRID:Addgene_204466)
